>Addgene plasmid #16244 | HA-Akt CA (myr-HA-Akt) | addgene partial sequence | sequence record 22516 | 16244 with hGH-pA-R
TAGTTGCTTCCACTTGCCCCTTTGCTCCATACCACCCCCCTCCACCCCATAATATTATAGAAGGACACCT
AGTCAGACAAAATGATGCAACTTAATTTTATTAGGACAAGGCTGGTGGGCACTGGAGTGGCAACTTCCAG
GGCCAGGAGAGGCACTGGGGAGGGGTCACAGGGATGCCACGGAATTCGAGCTCGCCCGGGGATCCTCAGG
AAGGTCCTCCCAGGCTGGCATAGTCAGGCACGTCATAAGGATAGCTTCCCCCGGGGGCTGTGCCACTGGC
TGAGTAGAAGAACTGGGGGAAGTGCGGCCTCCGCTCACTGTCCACACACTCCATGCTGTCATCTTGATCA
GGCGGCGTGATGGTGATCATCTGAGCTGTGAACTCCTCATCGAAATACCTGGTGTCAGTCTCAGAGGTGA
CCTGGGGCTTGAAAGGTGGGCTCAGCTTCTTCTCATACACATCCTGCCACACGATGTTGGCAAAGAACCG
GTGCTGCATGATCTCCTTGGCATCCTCAGAGCCCCCACCGAGCCTCTGTGTAGGGTCCTTCTTGAGCAGC
CCGGAGAGCAGGGACTTGGCCTCAGGGCCGAGTGTGCGCGGGAAGCGGATCTCCTCCATGAGGATCAGCT
CGAACAGCTTCTCGTGGTCCTGGTTGTAGAAGGGCAGGCGGCCACACATCATCTCATACATGACCACGCC
CAGCCCCCACCAGTCCACTGCACGGCCGTAGTCGTTGTCCTCCAGCACCTCAGGGGCCAGGTACTCCGGC
GTTCCGCAGAATGTCTTCATAGTGGCACCATCCTTGATCCCCTCCTTGCACAGCCCGAAGTCCG
