>Addgene plasmid #16244 | HA-Akt CA (myr-HA-Akt) | addgene partial sequence | sequence record 22517 | 16244 with CMV-F
GGTTTACGACTGTTTAGTGAACCGTCAGAATTAATTCAGATCTGGTACCACGCGTATCGATAAGCTTATG
GGGAGCAGCAAGAGCAAGCCCAAGTCTAGAATGAACGACGTAGCCATTGTGAAGGAGGGCTGGCTGCACA
AACGAGGGGAATATATTAAAACCTGGCGGCCACGCTACTTCCTCCTCAAGAACGATGGCACCTTTATTGG
CTACAAGGAACGGCCTCAGGATGTGGATCAGCGAGAGTCCCCACTCAACAACTTCTCAGTGGCACAATGC
CAGCTGATGAAGACAGAGCGGCCAAGGCCCAACACCTTTATCATCCGCTGCCTGCAGTGGACCACAGTCA
TTGAGCGCACCTTCCATGTGGAAACGCCTGAGGAGCGGGAAGAATGGGCCACCGCCATTCAGACTGTGGC
CGATGGACTCAAGAGGCAGGAAGAAGAGACGATGGACTTCCGATCAGGCTCACCCAGTGACAACTCAGGG
GCTGAAGAGATGGAGGTGTCCCTGGCCAAGCCCAAGCACCGTGTGACCATGAACGAGTTTGAGTACCTGA
AACTACTGGGCAAGGGCACCTTTGGGAAAGTGATTCTGGTGAAAGAGAAGGCCACAGGCCGCTACTATGC
CATGAAGATCCTCAAGAAGGAGGTCATCGTCGCCAAGGATGAGGTTGCCCACACGCTTACTGAGAACCGT
GTCCTGCAGAACTCTAGGCATCCCTTCCTTACGGCCCTCAAGTACTCATTCCAGACCCACGACCGCCTCT
GCTTTGTCATGGAGTATGCCAACGGGGGCGAGCTCTTCTTCCACCTGTCTCGAGAGCGCGTGTTCTCCGA
GGACCGGGCCCGCTTCTATGGTGCGGA
