[The description below was written by a language model from this plasmid's Addgene catalogue record.]
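Description:
HA-Akt CA (myr-HA-Akt) is a mammalian expression plasmid built on the pCMV5 backbone (about 4.7 kb without the insert) that encodes a constitutively active form of mouse Akt1, the serine/threonine kinase also known as PKB. It is maintained in E. coli as a high-copy plasmid under ampicillin selection. No feature table accompanies the record, so regulatory elements are not explicitly annotated. However, the pCMV5 backbone and the listed sequencing primers (a CMV forward primer and a reverse primer in the human growth hormone polyadenylation region) indicate that the insert sits between a CMV promoter and an hGH polyA signal. No mammalian selection marker is recorded, which suggests use mainly in transient transfection.

Constitutive activity comes from a short myristoylation signal fused to the N terminus of Akt1 rather than from a point mutation in the kinase. Lipid modification of this signal anchors the protein at the plasma membrane, where Akt is normally recruited by PI3K-generated phosphoinositides and phosphorylated by its upstream kinases. Membrane tethering therefore bypasses the need for growth factor or PI3K input. An HA epitope tag allows detection and immunoprecipitation of the exogenous protein. The record lists this tag as C-terminal on the insert, although the plasmid name places HA between the myristoylation signal and Akt, so the exact tag position should be confirmed by sequencing.

The associated publication concerns HER-2/neu blocking TNF-induced apoptosis through the Akt/NF-κB pathway. This fits the construct's typical use as a gain-of-function tool for testing whether Akt activation is sufficient to drive survival and related downstream signalling in cultured mammalian cells.
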