Addgene plasmid #16244: HA-Akt CA (myr-HA-Akt)
Depositing lab: Mien-Chie Hung. Depositing organization: University of Texas MD Anderson Cancer Center. Publication: HER-2/neu blocks tumor necrosis factor-induced apoptosis via the Akt/NF-kappaB pathway. Zhou BP, Hu MC, Miller SA, Yu Z, Xia W, Lin SY, Hung MC. J Biol Chem. 2000 Mar 17. 275(11):8027-31. 10.1074/jbc.275.11.8027 PubMed 10713122.
Backbone
  Vector backbone: pCMV5
  Backbone size w/o insert (bp): 4700
  Vector type: Mammalian Expression
Growth in bacteria
  Bacterial resistance: Ampicillin, 100 μg/mL
  Growth temperature: 37°C
  Growth strain: DH5alpha
  Copy number: High Copy
Gene/Insert
  Gene/Insert name: Akt1
  Species: M. musculus (mouse)
  Mutation: Constitutively active due to myristoylation sequence (MGSSKSKPK).
  Entrez Gene: Akt1 (a.k.a. Akt, LTR-akt, PKB, PKB/Akt, PKBalpha, Rac)
  Tag / fusion protein: Myr (N terminal on insert); HA (C terminal on insert)
  Cloning method: Restriction Enzyme
  Sequencing primers: 5′ CMV-F; 3′ hGH-PA-R
Resource information
  A portion of this plasmid was derived from a plasmid made by: Dr. Philip Tsichlis
Terms and licenses: Academic/Nonprofit Terms; Industry Terms: Not Available to Industry
Depositor comments: Also see references: Cancer Res. 2000 Dec 15;60(24):6841-5. Clin Cancer Res. 2004 Jun 1;10(11):3815-24.
How to cite: HA-Akt CA (myr-HA-Akt) was a gift from Mien-Chie Hung (Addgene plasmid # 16244)
